>Addgene plasmid #153595 | pGBW-m4252936 | addgene full sequence | sequence record 300202 | Ginkgo NGS Result
CACCATGATTGAACTTTCATTAATTGACTTCTATTTGTGCTTTTTAGCCTTTCTGCTATTCCTTGTTTTA
ATTATGCTTATTATCTTTTGGTTCTCACTTGAACTGCAAGATCATAATGAAACTTGTCACGCCGAAAACC
TTTACTTTCAGTCGATGGATTATAAGGACCACGATGGAGACTACAAAGATCATGACATTGATTACAAGGA
CGACGATGACAAATAAGGATCCGCAGGCCTCTGCTAGCTTGACTGACTGAGATACAGCGTACCTTCAGCT
CACAGACATGATAAGATACATTGATGAGTTTGGACAAACCACAACTAGAATGCAGTGAAAAAAATGCTTT
ATTTGTGAAATTTGTGATGCTATTGCTTTATTTGTAACCATTATAAGCTGCAATAAACAAGTTAACAACA
ACAATTGCATTCATTTTATGTTTCAGGTTCAGGGGGAGGTGTGGGAGGTTTTTTAAAGCAAGTAAAACCT
CTACAAATGTGGTATTGGCCCATCTCTATCGGTATCGTAGCATAACCCCTTGGGGCCTCTAAACGGGTCT
TGAGGGGTTTTTTGTGCCCCTCGGGCCGGATTGCTATCTACCGGCATTGGCGCAGAAAAAAATGCCTGAT
GCGACGCTGCGCGTCTTATACTCCCACATATGCCAGATTCAGCAACGGATACGGCTTCCCCAACTTGCCC
ACTTCCATACGTGTCCTCCTTACCAGAAATTTATCCTTAAGGTCGTCAGCTATCCTGCAGGCGATCTCTC
GATTTCGATCAAGACATTCCTTTAATGGTCTTTTCTGGACACCACTAGGGGTCAGAAGTAGTTCATCAAA
CTTTCTTCCCTCCCTAATCTCATTGGTTACCTTGGGCTATCGAAACTTAATTAACCAGTCAAGTCAGCTA
CTTGGCGAGATCGACTTGTCTGGGTTTCGACTACGCTCAGAATTGCGTCAGTCAAGTTCGATCTGGTCCT
TGCTATTGCACCCGTTCTCCGATTACGAGTTTCATTTAAATCATGTGAGCAAAAGGCCAGCAAAAGGCCA
GGAACCGTAAAAAGGCCGCGTTGCTGGCGTTTTTCCATAGGCTCCGCCCCCCTGACGAGCATCACAAAAA
TCGACGCTCAAGTCAGAGGTGGCGAAACCCGACAGGACTATAAAGATACCAGGCGTTTCCCCCTGGAAGC
TCCCTCGTGCGCTCTCCTGTTCCGACCCTGCCGCTTACCGGATACCTGTCCGCCTTTCTCCCTTCGGGAA
GCGTGGCGCTTTCTCATAGCTCACGCTGTAGGTATCTCAGTTCGGTGTAGGTCGTTCGCTCCAAGCTGGG
CTGTGTGCACGAACCCCCCGTTCAGCCCGACCGCTGCGCCTTATCCGGTAACTATCGTCTTGAGTCCAAC
CCGGTAAGACACGACTTATCGCCACTGGCAGCAGCCACTGGTAACAGGATTAGCAGAGCGAGGTATGTAG
GCGGTGCTACAGAGTTCTTGAAGTGGTGGCCTAACTACGGCTACACTAGAAGAACAGTATTTGGTATCTG
CGCTCTGCTGAAGCCAGTTACCTTCGGAAAAAGAGTTGGTAGCTCTTGATCCGGCAAACAAACCACCGCT
GGTAGCGGTGGTTTTTTTGTTTGCAAGCAGCAGATTACGCGCAGAAAAAAAGGATCTCAAGAAGATCCTT
TGATCTTTTCTACGGGGTCTGACGCTCAGTGGAACGAAAACTCACGTTAAGGGATTTTGGTCATGAGATT
ATCAAAAAGGATCTTCACCTAGATCCTTTTAAATTAAAAATGAAGTTTTAAATCAATCTAAAGTATATAT
GAGTAAACTTGGTCTGACAGTTACCAATGCTTAATCAGTGAGGCACCTATCTCAGCGATCTGTCTATTTC
GTTCATCCATAGTTGCATTTAAATTTCCGAACTCTCCAAGGCCCTCGTCGGAAAATCTTCAAACCTTTCG
TCCGATCCATCTTGCAGGCTACCTCTCGAACGAACTATCGCAAGTCTCTTGGCCGGCCTTGCGCCTTGGC
TATTGCTTGGCAGCGCCTATCGCCAGGTATTACTCCAATCCCGAATATCCGAGATCGGGATCACCCGAGA
GAAGTTCAACCTACATCCTCAATCCCGATCTATCCGAGATCCGAGGAATATCGAAATCGGGGCGCGCCTG
GCCTCCGCGCCGGGTTTTGGCGCCTCCCGCGGGCGCCCCCCTCGTCACGGCGAGCGCTGCCACGTCAGAC
GAAGGGCGCAGGAGCGTCCTGATCCTTCCGCCCGGACGCTCAGGACAGCGGCCCGCTGCTCATAAGACTC
GGCCTTAGAACCCCAGTATCAGCAGAAGGACATTTTAGGACGGGACTTGGGTGACTCTAGGGCACTGGTT
TTCTTTCCAGAGAGCGGAACAGGCGAGGAAAAGTAGTCCCTTCTCGGCGATTCTGCGGAGGGATCTCCGT
GGGGCGGTGAACGCCGATGATTATATAAGGACGCGCCGGGTGTGGCACAGCTAGTTCCGTCGCAGCCGGG
ATTTGGGTCGCGGTTCTTGTTTGTGGATCGCTGTGATCGTCACTTGGTGAGTAGCGGGCTGCTGGGCTGG
CCGGGGCTTTCGTGGCCGCCGGGCCGCTCGGTGGGACGGAAGCGTGTGGAGAGACCGCCAAGGGCTGTAG
TCTGGGTCCGCGAGCAAGGTTGCCCTGAACTGGGGGTTGGGGGGAGCGCAGCAAAATGGCGGCTGTTCCC
GAGTCTTGAATGGAAGACGCTTGTGAGGCGGGCTGTGAGGTCGTTGAAACAAGGTGGGGGGCATGGTGGG
CGGCAAGAACCCAAGGTCTTGAGCCCTTCGCTAATGCGGGAAAGCTCTTATTCGGGTGAGATGGGCTGGG
CACCATCTGGGGACCCTGACGTGAAGTTTGTCACTGACTGGAGAACTCGGTTTGTCGTCTGTTGCGGGGG
CGGCAGTTATGGCGGTGCCGTTGGGCAGTGCACCCGTACCTTTGGGAGCGCGCGCCCTCGTCGTGTCGTG
ACGTCACCCGTTCTGTTGGCTTATAATGCAGGGTGGGGCCACCAGCCGGTAGGTGTGCGGTAGGCTTTTC
TCCGTCGCAGGACGCAGGGTTCGGGCCTAGGGTAGGCTCTCCTGAATCGACAGGCGCCGGACCTCTGGTG
AGGGGAGGGATAAGTGAGGCGTCAGTTTCTTTGGTCGGTTTTATGTACCTATCTTCTTAAGTAGCTGAAG
CTCCGGTTTTGAACTATGCGCTCGGGGTTGGCGAGTGTGTTTTGTGAAGTTTTTTAGGCACCTTTTGAAA
TGTAATCATTTGGGTCAATATGTAATTTTCAGTGTTAGACTTGTAAATTGTCCGCTAAATTCTGGCCGTT
TTTGGCTTTTTTGTTAGACAACATGGGTAAAAAGCCTGAACTCACCGCGACGTCTGTCGAGAAGTTTCTG
ATCGAAAAGTTCGACAGCGTCTCCGACCTGATGCAGCTCTCGGAGGGCGAAGAATCTCGTGCTTTCAGCT
TCGATGTAGGAGGGCGTGGATATGTCCTGCGGGTAAATAGCTGCGCCGATGGTTTCTACAAAGATCGTTA
TGTTTATCGGCACTTTGCATCCGCCGCGCTCCCGATTCCGGAAGTGCTTGACATTGGGGAGTTCAGCGAG
AGCCTGACCTATTGCATCTCCCGCCGTGCACAGGGTGTCACGTTGCAAGACCTGCCTGAAACCGAACTGC
CCGCTGTTCTGCAGCCGGTCGCGGAGGCAATGGATGCCATCGCTGCCGCCGATCTTAGCCAGACGAGCGG
GTTCGGCCCATTCGGACCGCAAGGAATCGGTCAATACACTACATGGCGTGATTTCATATGCGCGATTGCT
GATCCCCATGTGTATCACTGGCAAACTGTGATGGACGACACCGTCAGTGCGTCCGTCGCGCAGGCTCTCG
ATGAGCTGATGCTTTGGGCCGAGGACTGCCCCGAAGTCCGGCACCTCGTGCACGCGGATTTCGGCTCCAA
CAATGTCCTGACGGACAATGGCCGCATAACAGCGGTCATTGACTGGAGCGAGGCGATGTTCGGGGATTCC
CAATACGAGGTCGCCAACATCTTCTTCTGGAGGCCGTGGTTGGCTTGTATGGAGCAGCAGACGCGCTACT
TCGAGCGGAGGCATCCGGAGCTTGCAGGATCGCCCCGGCTCCGGGCGTATATGCTCCGCATTGGTCTTGA
CCAACTCTATCAGAGCTTGGTTGACGGCAATTTCGATGATGCAGCTTGGGCGCAGGGTCGATGCGACGCA
ATCGTCCGATCCGGAGCCGGGACTGTCGGGCGTACACAAATCGCCCGCAGAAGCGCCGCCGTCTGGACCG
ATGGCTGTGTAGAAGTACTCGCCGATAGTGGAAACCGACGCCCCAGCACTCGTCCGAGGGCAAAGGAATA
AGCTAGTATGTAAGCCTAGTCTTAGATAATAAAATCGCTATCCATCGAAGATGGATGTGTGTTGGTTTTT
TGTGTGTGTAACGCTAGGCGCGCCTGGTGTACCGAGAACGATCCTCTCAGTGCGAGTCTCGACGATCCAT
ATCGTTGCTTGGCAGTCAGCCAGTCGGAATCCAGCTTGGGACCCAGGAAGTCCAATCGTCAGATATTGTA
CTCAAGCCTGGTCACGGCAGCGTACCGATCTGTTTAAACCTAGATATTGATAGTCTGATCGGTCAACGTA
TAATCGAGTCCTAGCTTTTGCAAACATCTATCAAGAGACAGGATCAGCAGGAGGCTTTCGCATGAGTATT
CAACATTTCCGTGTCGCCCTTATTCCCTTTTTTGCGGCATTTTGCCTTCCTGTTTTTGCTCACCCAGAAA
CGCTGGTGAAAGTAAAAGATGCTGAAGATCAGTTGGGTGCGCGAGTGGGTTACATCGAACTGGATCTCAA
CAGCGGTAAGATCCTTGAGAGTTTTCGCCCCGAAGAACGCTTTCCAATGATGAGCACTTTTAAAGTTCTG
CTATGTGGCGCGGTATTATCCCGTATTGACGCCGGGCAAGAGCAACTCGGTCGCCGCATACACTATTCTC
AGAATGACTTGGTTGAGTATTCACCAGTCACAGAAAAGCATCTTACGGATGGCATGACAGTAAGAGAATT
ATGCAGTGCTGCCATAACCATGAGTGATAACACTGCGGCCAACTTACTTCTGACAACGATTGGAGGACCG
AAGGAGCTAACCGCTTTTTTGCACAACATGGGGGATCATGTAACTCGCCTTGATCGTTGGGAACCGGAGC
TGAATGAAGCCATACCAAACGACGAGCGTGACACCACGATGCCTGTAGCAATGGCAACAACCTTGCGTAA
ACTATTAACTGGCGAACTACTTACTCTAGCTTCCCGGCAACAGTTGATAGACTGGATGGAGGCGGATAAA
GTTGCAGGACCACTTCTGCGCTCGGCCCTTCCGGCTGGCTGGTTTATTGCTGATAAATCTGGAGCCGGTG
AGCGTGGGTCTCGCGGTATCATTGCAGCACTGGGGCCAGATGGTAAGCCCTCCCGTATCGTAGTTATCTA
CACGACGGGGAGTCAGGCAACTATGGATGAACGAAATAGACAGATCGCTGAGATAGGTGCCTCACTGATT
AAGCATTGGTAACCGATTCTAGGTGCATTGGCGCAGAAAAAAATGCCTGATGCGACGCTGCGCGTCTTAT
ACTCCCACATATGCCAGATTCAGCAACGGATACGGCTTCCCCAACTTGCCCACTTCCATACGTGTCCTCC
TTACCAGAAATTTATCCTTAAGATCCCGAATCGTTTAAACTCGACTCTGGCTCTATCGAATCTCCGTCGT
TTCGAGCTTACGCGAACAGCCGTGGCGCTCATTTGCTCGTCGGGCATCGAATCTCGTCAGCTATCGTCAG
CTTACCTTTTTGGCAGCGATCGCGGCTCCCGACATCTTGGACCATTAGCTCCACAGGTATCTTCTTCCCT
CTAGTGGTCATAACAGCAGCTTCAGCTACCTCTCAATTCAAAAAACCCCTCAAGACCCGTTTAGAGGCCC
CAAGGGGTTATGCTATCAATCGTTGCGTTACACACACAAAAAACCAACACACATCCATCTTCGATGGATA
GCGATTTTATTATCTAACTGCTGATCGAGTGTAGCCAGATCTAGTAATCAATTACGGGGTCATTAGTTCA
TAGCCCATATATGGAGTTCCGCGTTACATAACTTACGGTAAATGGCCCGCCTGGCTGACCGCCCAACGAC
CCCCGCCCATTGACGTCAATAATGACGTATGTTCCCATAGTAACGCCAATAGGGACTTTCCATTGACGTC
AATGGGTGGAGTATTTACGGTAAACTGCCCACTTGGCAGTACATCAAGTGTATCATATGCCAAGTACGCC
CCCTATTGACGTCAATGACGGTAAATGGCCCGCCTGGCATTATGCCCAGTACATGACCTTATGGGACTTT
CCTACTTGGCAGTACATCTACGTATTAGTCATCGCTATTACCATGCTGATGCGGTTTTGGCAGTACATCA
ATGGGCGTGGATAGCGGTTTGACTCACGGGGATTTCCAAGTCTCCACCCCATTGACGTCAATGGGAGTTT
GTTTTGGCACCAAAATCAACGGGACTTTCCAAAATGTCGTAACAACTCCGCCCCATTGACGCAAATGGGC
GGTAGGCGTGTACGGTGGGAGGTCTATATAAGCAGAGCTGGTTTAGTGAACCGTCAGATCAGATCTTTGT
CGATCCTACCATCCACTCGACACACCCGCCAGCGGCCGC
Features (pLannotate 1.2.2; 20 found; start..end, strand, type, name):
      5..133     +  CDS            NS7B_SARS2: Experimental evidence at protein level: Swiss-Prot protein existence level 1. From Severe acute respiratory syndrome coronavirus 2 (2019-nCoV) (SARS-CoV-2).
    200..222     +  CDS            FLAG (fragment): FLAG® epitope tag, followed by an enterokinase cleavage site
    292..413     -  polyA_signal   SV40 poly(A) signal: SV40 polyadenylation signal
    436..505     -  CDS            large T antigen (fragment): large T antigen from SV40 (simian virus 40)
    528..574     +  terminator     T7 terminator: transcription terminator for bacteriophage T7 RNA polymerase
    604..740     +  terminator     rrnG terminator: transcription terminator from the E. coli ribosomal RNA rrnG operon (Albrechtsen et al., 1991)
    785..856     +  misc_feature   3' β-globin insulator: insulator downstream of the human β-globin locus (Farrell et al., 2002)
   1082..1670    -  rep_origin     ori: high-copy-number ColE1/pMB1/pBR322/pUC origin of replication
   1842..1906    -  CDS            bla(M) (fragment): β-lactamase lacking the signal sequence; bla(M); allows cytosolic expression of β-lactamase
   2170..3379    +  promoter       UbC promoter: human ubiquitin C promoter
   3389..4410    +  CDS            HygR (fragment): hygromycin B phosphotransferase confers resistance to hygromycin
   4438..4486    +  polyA_signal   poly(A) signal: synthetic polyadenylation signal
   4752..5612    +  CDS            AmpR: β-lactamase; bla; confers resistance to ampicillin, carbenicillin, and related antibiotics
   5625..5761    +  terminator     rrnG terminator: transcription terminator from the E. coli ribosomal RNA rrnG operon (Albrechtsen et al., 1991)
   5913..5984    +  misc_feature   5' β-globin insulator: insulator upstream of the human β-globin locus (Farrell et al., 2002)
   5989..6035    -  terminator     T7 terminator: transcription terminator for bacteriophage T7 RNA polymerase
   6053..6101    -  polyA_signal   poly(A) signal: synthetic polyadenylation signal
   6182..6485    +  enhancer       CMV enhancer: human cytomegalovirus immediate early enhancer
   6558..6575    -  promoter       CMV promoter (fragment): human cytomegalovirus (CMV) immediate early promoter
   6638..6689    +  promoter       CMVd2 promoter: truncated human cytomegalovirus (CMV) immediate early promoter that yields moderately reduced expression relative to the full-length promoter
