[The description below was written by a language model from this plasmid's Addgene catalogue record and pLannotate feature annotations shown in this document.]
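Description:
pGBW-m4252936 is a mammalian expression plasmid carrying the wild-type SARS-CoV-2 ORF7b accessory protein coding sequence in a pTwist_CMV_Hygro_6 backbone from which an AarI site has been removed. It is propagated in E. coli as a high-copy plasmid through a ColE1/pUC-type origin and selected with ampicillin via a full-length β-lactamase gene. A short additional β-lactamase fragment is also annotated near the origin and appears to be a backbone remnant. For selection in mammalian cells, a separate cassette places the hygromycin B phosphotransferase gene under the human ubiquitin C promoter, followed by a synthetic polyadenylation signal.

The small ORF7b open reading frame sits immediately downstream of the CMV immediate-early enhancer and promoter elements. The annotation software resolves the promoter only as fragments and a truncated CMV variant, while the catalogue simply lists CMV. According to the catalogue, the backbone supplies a C-terminal TEV-cleavable 3xFLAG tag. The feature table detects a FLAG fragment downstream of the ORF, consistent with this, but the TEV site itself is not annotated. This tag should allow immunodetection or affinity capture of the protein and its removal by protease cleavage. Transcripts are terminated by an SV40 poly(A) signal. The expression unit is flanked by 5' and 3' β-globin insulator elements, along with bacterial rrnG and T7 terminators and a synthetic poly(A) signal upstream of the enhancer. These features presumably shield the cassette from read-through transcription and neighbouring regulatory influence. The construct is suited to transient or hygromycin-selected stable expression of tagged ORF7b in mammalian cells, although the record does not state specific downstream applications.
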