Addgene plasmid #153595: pGBW-m4252936
Purpose: Mammalian expression plasmid for SARS-CoV-2 ORF7b
Depositing lab: Ginkgo Bioworks & Benjie Chen. Depositing organization: Ginkgo Bioworks.
Backbone
  Vector backbone: pTwist_CMV_Hygro_6 with AarI site removed
  Backbone size w/o insert (bp): 6525
  Vector type: Mammalian Expression
  Selectable markers: Hygromycin
Growth in bacteria
  Bacterial resistance: Ampicillin, 100 μg/mL
  Growth temperature: 37°C
  Growth strain: DH5alpha
  Copy number: High Copy
Gene/Insert
  Gene/Insert name: SARS-CoV-2 ORF7b
  Species: Severe acute respiratory syndrome coronavirus 2
  Insert size (bp): 125
  Mutation: wt
  Entrez Gene: ORF7b (a.k.a. GU280_gp08)
  Promoter: CMV
  Tag / fusion protein: Cleavable TEV;3xFlag (C terminal on backbone)
  Cloning method: Unknown
Resource information
  A portion of this plasmid was derived from a plasmid made by: GinkgoBioworks
Depositor comments: NCBI reference sequence: 43740574
How to cite: pGBW-m4252936 was a gift from Ginkgo Bioworks & Benjie Chen (Addgene plasmid # 153595 ; http://n2t.net/addgene:153595 ; RRID:Addgene_153595)
